Addgene plasmid #8596: pGEX-2T SHP1 deltaP
Depositing lab: Ben Neel. Depositing organization: Beth Israel Deaconess Medical Center. Publication: Identification of major binding proteins and substrates for the SH2-containing protein tyrosine phosphatase SHP-1 in macrophages. Timms JF, Carlberg K, Gu H, Chen H, Kamatkar S, Nadler MJ, Rohrschneider LR, Neel BG. Mol Cell Biol 1998 Jul;18(7):3838-50. PubMed 9632768.
Backbone
  Vector backbone: pGEX-2T
  Backbone size w/o insert (bp): 4948
  Vector type: Bacterial Expression
Growth in bacteria
  Bacterial resistance: Ampicillin, 100 μg/mL
  Growth temperature: 37°C
  Growth strain: DH5alpha
  Copy number: High Copy
Gene/Insert
  Gene/Insert name: SHP1 (alt names: SH-PTP1; PTPN6)
  Species: H. sapiens (human)
  Insert size (bp): 2100
  Mutation: deltaP (deletion of phosphatase domain, amino acids 451-475)
  Entrez Gene: PTPN6 (a.k.a. HCP, HCPH, HPTP1C, PTP-1C, SH-PTP1, SHP-1, SHP-1L, SHP1)
  Tag / fusion protein: GST (N terminal on backbone)
  Cloning method: Restriction Enzyme; 5′ cloning site BglII (unknown if destroyed); 3′ cloning site AvrII (unknown if destroyed)
  Sequencing primers: 5′ na
Terms and licenses: Academic/Nonprofit Terms; Industry Terms: Not Available to Industry
How to cite: pGEX-2T SHP1 deltaP was a gift from Ben Neel (Addgene plasmid # 8596 ; http://n2t.net/addgene:8596 ; RRID:Addgene_8596)
