[The description below was written by a language model from this plasmid's Addgene catalogue record.]
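Description:
pGEX-2T SHP1 deltaP is a bacterial expression plasmid built on the pGEX-2T backbone (about 4.9 kb without insert) for producing a glutathione S-transferase fusion of a mutant human SHP-1 protein tyrosine phosphatase in E. coli. It is maintained as a high-copy plasmid under ampicillin selection. No feature table accompanies the record, so the promoter and origin are not explicitly listed. pGEX-series vectors in general drive expression from the IPTG-inducible tac promoter, carry lacIq for repression, and place GST upstream of the cloning site, with pGEX-2T providing a thrombin cleavage site between GST and the fused protein.

The insert is roughly 2.1 kb of human PTPN6 (SHP-1, also known as SH-PTP1, HCP or PTP-1C), cloned by restriction enzymes between BglII at the 5′ end and AvrII at the 3′ end; whether these sites survive is not recorded. The GST tag is N-terminal and supplied by the backbone. The "deltaP" mutation is described as a deletion in the phosphatase domain covering amino acids 451-475. This is a short internal deletion rather than removal of the whole catalytic domain, and it would be expected to abolish catalytic activity, although the record does not state this directly.

The fusion can be purified on glutathione resin. Given the associated study on SHP-1 binding proteins and substrates in macrophages, it is likely suited to pull-down or substrate-trapping type experiments and to serving as an inactive comparison for wild-type SHP-1 in in vitro assays.
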