>Addgene plasmid #8596 | pGEX-2T SHP1 deltaP | addgene partial sequence | sequence record 17077 | 8596 with pGEX3'
CGATGAATTCCTTTTTTTTTTTTTTTTTTTTTCACAGTGATCCNCAGGGCTTTATTTACAAGAGGAGAAG
GGTTGGCCCTGCCTGGGGCCTGGCTGGGCTATATACAGGGTCAGGGAGAGGTGGGGGGGATGCAGCCATT
TAAATTACAAAAGAATGGGGCACTCCTAGGTTCAGGTTGTGAGTCTGTCCATCGCGAAATGCTTCCACAG
GGTCAGGGCTGAGGCATGGCCACCTGAGGACAGCACCGCTCACTTCCTCTTGAGGGAACCCTTGCTCTTC
TCCTTGTCTGCTGACCGCTGCTTCTTCACTTTCTCCTCCCTCTTGTTCTTAGTGTGCAGGTTCTCATACA
CATCCTCCTTGTGTTTGGACGAGGTGCGGGAGGCCTTGGCATGGGCATTCTTCATGGCTGGGGGATAGGT
GATGTTCCCGTACTCCGACTCCTGGCCCTTCTGCGACTGCAGGACCTCCAGCTTCTTCTTAGTGGTTTCA
ATGAACTGGGCGATGGCCACGTAGATGAACTTGTACTGCGCCTCCGTCTGCACCATGCCCGAGCGCTGCG
CCCGCACCATCTGGATGGTCTTCTGGATGTCAATGTCACAGTCCAGGCCCTTGATGATGGGCCCTGCGTG
AGGCAGACTTTCCTGCCGCTGGTTGATCTGGTCCAGGAAGCTGAGGACACCCCCAGGCTCACTGGGGACC
CCATGGTCGGGCCAGCTCAGGTACTGGTAATGCCAGATCTCCCGAATCAGGTCTCCATTGTCCAGCGGGG
AGACCTGTAAGGTACGGAGTTTGTATTCGGTTGTGTCATGCTCCC
